Addgene plasmid #174669: pSA293-CHEQ-seq
Purpose: (Empty Backbone) Reporter plasmid for MPRA containing a SCP1 promoter, a chimeric intron and the Venus cDNA.
Depositing lab: Stein Aerts. Depositing organization: Vlaams Instituut voor Biotechnologie (VIB, vzw). Publication: Analysis of long and short enhancers in melanoma cell states. Mauduit D, Taskiran II, Minnoye L, de Waegeneer M, Christiaens V, Hulselmans G, Demeulemeester J, Wouters J, Aerts S. Elife. 2021 Dec 7;10. pii: 71735. doi: 10.7554/eLife.71735. PubMed 34874265.
Backbone
  Vector backbone: pGL4.10
  Backbone manufacturer: Promega
  Backbone size (bp): 3730
  Modifications to backbone: The Luciferase gene has been replaced by an expression cassette containing the SCP1 minimal promoter, a chimeric intron and the Venus cDNA. An attB site has been inserted between the SV40 polyA and the ColE1 ori.
  Vector type: Enhancer reporter
  Promoter: SCP1
Growth in bacteria
  Bacterial resistance: Ampicillin, 100 μg/mL
  Growth temperature: 37°C
  Growth strain: DH5alpha
  Copy number: High Copy
Gene/Insert
  Cloning method: Gibson Cloning
Terms and licenses: Academic/Nonprofit Terms; Industry Terms: Not Available to Industry
How to cite: pSA293-CHEQ-seq was a gift from Stein Aerts (Addgene plasmid # 174669 ; http://n2t.net/addgene:174669 ; RRID:Addgene_174669)
