[The description below was written by a language model from this plasmid's Addgene catalogue record and pLannotate feature annotations shown in this document.]
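Description:
pSA293-CHEQ-seq is an empty enhancer-reporter backbone for massively parallel reporter assays (MPRA), derived from the Promega pGL4.10 vector and totalling 3,730 bp. It is maintained in E. coli as a high-copy plasmid through a ColE1/pUC-type origin and selected with ampicillin via the β-lactamase gene.

The luciferase gene of the parent vector has been replaced by an expression cassette consisting of the SCP1 minimal (super core) promoter, a chimeric intron built from adenovirus and immunoglobulin heavy chain intron sequences, and the cDNA for the yellow fluorescent protein Venus, terminated by the SV40 polyadenylation signal. The feature table does not annotate SCP1 itself, but the catalogue places it upstream of the intron. Because a minimal promoter gives little transcription by itself, Venus transcript output depends on the activity of candidate enhancer sequences cloned into the plasmid, for which Gibson assembly is the recorded cloning method. The intron is the kind of element generally included to improve processing and expression of the reporter transcript. A synthetic poly(A) signal and an RNA polymerase II pause site from the human α2 globin gene, inherited from the pGL4 design, sit ahead of the cassette to limit read-through transcription from the backbone that would add background.

A φC31 integrase attB site has been inserted between the SV40 poly(A) and the origin, which would permit site-specific integration into a matching attP landing site. The short large T antigen and tetracycline-resistance fragments flagged by the annotation are non-functional remnants. The associated work used the vector to assay long and short enhancers in melanoma cell states.
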