Features (pLannotate 1.2.2; 11 found; start..end, strand, type, name):
    188..417     +  intron         chimeric intron: chimera between introns from adenovirus and immunoglobulin heavy chain genes
    475..1191    +  CDS            Venus: Venus is a basic (constitutively fluorescent) yellow fluorescent protein published in 2002, derived from Aequorea victoria. It is reported to be a rapidly-maturing weak dimer with moderate acid sensitivity.
   1234..1355    -  polyA_signal   SV40 poly(A) signal: SV40 polyadenylation signal
   1378..1446    -  CDS            large T antigen (fragment): large T antigen from SV40 (simian virus 40)
   1462..1587    +  CDS            TcR (fragment): tetracycline efflux protein; tet; confers resistance to tetracycline
   1595..1664    -  protein_bind   attB: attB site for the φC31 integrase (Groth et al., 2000) phage φC31 integrase
   1856..2444    -  rep_origin     ori: high-copy-number ColE1/pMB1/pBR322/pUC origin of replication
   2644..3504    -  CDS            AmpR: β-lactamase confers resistance to ampicillin, carbenicillin, and related antibiotics
   3505..3546    -  promoter       AmpR promoter (fragment): bla
   3609..3657    +  polyA_signal   poly(A) signal: synthetic polyadenylation signal
   3671..32      +  misc_feature   pause site (across the origin): RNA polymerase II transcriptional pause signal from the human α2 globin gene
>Addgene plasmid #174669 | pSA293-CHEQ-seq | addgene full sequence | sequence record 343180 | Addgene NGS Result
CAGTGCAAGTGCAGGTGCCAGAACATTTCTCTGGCCTAACTGGCCGGTACCTGAGCTCCCTAGGGTACTT
ATATAAGGGGGTGGGGGCGCGTTCGTCCTCAGTCGCGATCGAACACTCGAGCCGAGCAGACGTGCCTACG
GACCGGGGCCCGAATTAATTCGCTGTCTGCGAGGGCCAGCTGTTGGGGTGAGTACTCCCTCTCAAAAGCG
GGCATGACTTCTGCGCTAAGATTGTCAGTTTCCAAAAACGAGGAGGATTTGATATTCACCTGGCCCGCGG
TGATGCCTTTGAGGGTGGCCGCGTCCATCTGGTCAGAAAAGACAATCTTTTTGTTGTCAAGCTTGAGGTG
TGGCAGGCTTGAGATCTGGCCATACACTTGAGTGACAATGACATCCACTTTGCCTTTCTCTCCACAGGTG
TCCACTCCCAGGTCCAACTGCAGGTCGCCTGCAGGCTTAAACCGGTCAGAAAAAATGGTGAGCAAGGGCG
AGGAGCTGTTCACCGGGGTGGTGCCCATCCTGGTCGAGCTGGACGGCGACGTAAACGGCCACAAGTTCAG
CGTGTCCGGCGAGGGCGAGGGCGATGCCACCTACGGCAAGCTGACCCTGAAGCTGATCTGCACCACCGGC
AAGCTGCCCGTGCCCTGGCCCACCCTCGTGACCACCCTGGGCTACGGCCTGCAGTGCTTCGCCCGCTACC
CCGACCACATGAAGCAGCACGACTTCTTCAAGTCCGCCATGCCCGAAGGCTACGTCCAGGAGCGCACCAT
CTTCTTCAAGGACGACGGCAACTACAAGACCCGCGCCGAGGTGAAGTTCGAGGGCGACACCCTGGTGAAC
CGCATCGAGCTGAAGGGCATCGACTTCAAGGAGGACGGCAACATCCTGGGGCACAAGCTGGAGTACAACT
ACAACAGCCACAACGTCTATATCACCGCCGACAAGCAGAAGAACGGCATCAAGGCCAACTTCAAGATCCG
CCACAACATCGAGGACGGCGGCGTGCAGCTCGCCGACCACTACCAGCAGAACACCCCCATCGGCGACGGC
CCCGTGCTGCTGCCCGACAACCACTACCTGAGCTACCAGTCCGCCCTGAGCAAAGACCCCAACGAGAAGC
GCGATCACATGGTCCTGCTGGAGTTCGTGACCGCCGCCGGGATCACTCTCGGCATGGACGAGCTGTACAA
GTTATCTAGAGTCGGGGCGGCCGGCCGCTTCGAGCAGACATGATAAGATACATTGATGAGTTTGGACAAA
CCACAACTAGAATGCAGTGAAAAAAATGCTTTATTTGTGAAATTTGTGATGCTATTGCTTTATTTGTAAC
CATTATAAGCTGCAATAAACAAGTTAACAACAACAATTGCATTCATTTTATGTTTCAGGTTCAGGGGGAG
GTGTGGGAGGTTTTTTAAAGCAAGTAAAACCTCTACAAATGTGGTAAAATCGATAAGGATCCGTCGACCG
ATGCCCTTGAGAGCCTTCAACCCAGTCAGCTCCTTCCGGTGGGCGCGGGGCATGACTATCGTCGCCGCAC
TTATGACTGTCTTCTTTATCATGCAACTCGTAGGACAGGTGCCGGCATGGACCAGATGGGTGAGGTGGAG
TACGCGCCCGGGGAGCCCAAGGGCACGCCCTGGCACCCGCACCGCGGCTTCGAGACCGAGCGCTCTTCCG
CTTCCTCGCTCACTGACTCGCTGCGCTCGGTCGTTCGGCTGCGGCGAGCGGTATCAGCTCACTCAAAGGC
GGTAATACGGTTATCCACAGAATCAGGGGATAACGCAGGAAAGAACATGTGAGCAAAAGGCCAGCAAAAG
GCCAGGAACCGTAAAAAGGCCGCGTTGCTGGCGTTTTTCCATAGGCTCCGCCCCCCTGACGAGCATCACA
AAAATCGACGCTCAAGTCAGAGGTGGCGAAACCCGACAGGACTATAAAGATACCAGGCGTTTCCCCCTGG
AAGCTCCCTCGTGCGCTCTCCTGTTCCGACCCTGCCGCTTACCGGATACCTGTCCGCCTTTCTCCCTTCG
GGAAGCGTGGCGCTTTCTCATAGCTCACGCTGTAGGTATCTCAGTTCGGTGTAGGTCGTTCGCTCCAAGC
TGGGCTGTGTGCACGAACCCCCCGTTCAGCCCGACCGCTGCGCCTTATCCGGTAACTATCGTCTTGAGTC
CAACCCGGTAAGACACGACTTATCGCCACTGGCAGCAGCCACTGGTAACAGGATTAGCAGAGCGAGGTAT
GTAGGCGGTGCTACAGAGTTCTTGAAGTGGTGGCCTAACTACGGCTACACTAGAAGAACAGTATTTGGTA
TCTGCGCTCTGCTGAAGCCAGTTACCTTCGGAAAAAGAGTTGGTAGCTCTTGATCCGGCAAACAAACCAC
CGCTGGTAGCGGTGGTTTTTTTGTTTGCAAGCAGCAGATTACGCGCAGAAAAAAAGGATCTCAAGAAGAT
CCTTTGATCTTTTCTACGGGGTCTGACGCTCAGTGGAACGAAAACTCACGTTAAGGGATTTTGGTCATGA
GATTATCAAAAAGGATCTTCACCTAGATCCTTTTAAATTAAAAATGAAGTTTTAAATCAATCTAAAGTAT
ATATGAGTAAACTTGGTCTGACAGCGGCCGCAAATGCTAAACCACTGCAGTGGTTACCAGTGCTTGATCA
GTGAGGCACCGATCTCAGCGATCTGCCTATTTCGTTCGTCCATAGTGGCCTGACTCCCCGTCGTGTAGAT
CACTACGATTCGTGAGGGCTTACCATCAGGCCCCAGCGCAGCAATGATGCCGCGAGAGCCGCGTTCACCG
GCCCCCGATTTGTCAGCAATGAACCAGCCAGCAGGGAGGGCCGAGCGAAGAAGTGGTCCTGCTACTTTGT
CCGCCTCCATCCAGTCTATGAGCTGCTGTCGTGATGCTAGAGTAAGAAGTTCGCCAGTGAGTAGTTTCCG
AAGAGTTGTGGCCATTGCTACTGGCATCGTGGTATCACGCTCGTCGTTCGGTATGGCTTCGTTCAACTCT
GGTTCCCAGCGGTCAAGCCGGGTCACATGATCACCCATATTATGAAGAAATGCAGTCAGCTCCTTAGGGC
CTCCGATCGTTGTCAGAAGTAAGTTGGCCGCGGTGTTGTCGCTCATGGTAATGGCAGCACTACACAATTC
TCTTACCGTCATGCCATCCGTAAGATGCTTTTCCGTGACCGGCGAGTACTCAACCAAGTCGTTTTGTGAG
TAGTGTATACGGCGACCAAGCTGCTCTTGCCCGGCGTCTATACGGGACAACACCGCGCCACATAGCAGTA
CTTTGAAAGTGCTCATCATCGGGAATCGTTCTTCGGGGCGGAAAGACTCAAGGATCTTGCCGCTATTGAG
ATCCAGTTCGATATAGCCCACTCTTGCACCCAGTTGATCTTCAGCATCTTTTACTTTCACCAGCGTTTCG
GGGTGTGCAAAAACAGGCAAGCAAAATGCCGCAAAGAAGGGAATGAGTGCGACACGAAAATGTTGGATGC
TCATACTCGTCCTTTTTCAATATTATTGAAGCATTTATCAGGGTTACTAGTACGTCTCTCAAGGATAAGT
AAGTAATATTAAGGTACGGGAGGTATTGGACAGGCCGCAATAAAATATCTTTATTTTCATTACATCTGTG
TGTTGGTTTTTTGTGTGAATCGATAGTACTAACATACGCTCTCCATCAAAACAAAACGAAACAAAACAAA
CTAGCAAAATAGGCTGTCCC
